Addgene plasmid #221978: ND4 DdCBE G1
Depositing lab: Stephen Ekker. Publication: Unconstrained Precision Mitochondrial Genome Editing with alphaDdCBEs. Castillo SR, Simone BW, Clark KJ, Devaux P, Ekker SC. Hum Gene Ther. 2024 Sep 24. doi: 10.1089/hum.2024.073. PubMed 39212664.
Backbone
  Vector backbone: pCMV
  Backbone size w/o insert (bp): 4717
  Vector type: Mammalian Expression, CRISPR
  Selectable markers: Blasticidin
Growth in bacteria
  Bacterial resistance: Ampicillin, 100 μg/mL
  Growth temperature: 30°C
  Growth strain: NEB Stable
  Copy number: High Copy
Gene/Insert
  Gene/Insert name: COX8A MTS-3xFLAG-TALE NT-T-ND4 TALE G1 repeats-TALE CTD-DddAtox 1397C-UGI-ATP5B 3'UTR
  Species: Synthetic
  Insert size (bp): 2695
  Promoter: CMV
  Tag / fusion protein: 3xFLAG (N terminal on backbone)
Terms and licenses: Academic/Nonprofit Terms; Industry Terms: Not Available to Industry
Depositor comments: 5' Cloning Site: BsmBI (Not Destroyed), 3' Cloning Site: BsmBI (Not Destroyed). Please visit https://www.biorxiv.org/content/10.1101/2024.05.13.593977v1 for bioRxiv preprint.
How to cite: ND4 DdCBE G1 was a gift from Stephen Ekker (Addgene plasmid # 221978 ; http://n2t.net/addgene:221978 ; RRID:Addgene_221978)
