[The description below was written by a language model from this plasmid's Addgene catalogue record and pLannotate feature annotations shown in this document.]
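Description:
ND4 DdCBE G1 is a mammalian expression plasmid on a pCMV backbone that encodes one arm of a TALE-based, DddA-derived cytosine base editor (DdCBE) aimed at the mitochondrial ND4 gene. It is propagated in E. coli through a high-copy ColE1/pUC-type origin with ampicillin resistance (AmpR). An f1 origin is also present. For selection in mammalian cells it carries a blasticidin S deaminase cassette driven by tandem SV40 and EM7 promoters and terminated by an SV40 polyadenylation signal. The short bleomycin-resistance, lac and HIV-1 LTR fragments picked up by the annotation appear to be backbone remnants rather than functional parts.

The payload is a synthetic fusion of about 2.7 kb expressed from the CMV enhancer/promoter, with a T7 promoter just upstream of the coding region. It begins with the COX8A mitochondrial targeting sequence, which directs import into the mitochondrial matrix, followed by a 3xFLAG epitope for detection. Next come a TALE N-terminal domain, the ND4 "G1" repeat array that specifies the DNA target, and a TALE C-terminal domain. The flanking TALE domains are annotated as avrBs3 fragments, whereas the repeat array and the deaminase segment fall in unannotated gaps in the feature table. The fusion ends with the 1397C split half of the DddAtox double-stranded DNA cytidine deaminase and a uracil glycosylase inhibitor (UGI), which protects the deaminated base from excision. An ATP5B 3'UTR follows the coding sequence. Because DddAtox is split, this construct would normally be co-delivered with a partner arm carrying the complementary half, although the record does not name that partner. BsmBI sites flanking the insert are retained. The associated work concerns precision editing of the mitochondrial genome.
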