Features (pLannotate 1.2.2; 25 found; start..end, strand, type, name):
     60..112     -  misc_feature   bom (fragment): basis of mobility region from pBR322
    267..646     +  enhancer       CMV enhancer: human cytomegalovirus immediate early enhancer
    647..850     +  promoter       CMV promoter: human cytomegalovirus (CMV) immediate early promoter
    846..879     +  LTR            5' LTR (truncated) (fragment): truncated 5' long terminal repeat (LTR) from HIV-1
    895..913     +  promoter       T7 promoter: promoter for bacteriophage T7 RNA polymerase
    942..1025    +  CDS            COX8A (fragment): COX8A_HUMAN - Also known as COX8, COX8L. Experimental evidence at protein level: Swiss-Prot protein existence level 1. Component of the cytochrome c oxidase, the last enzyme in the mitochondrial electron transport chain which drives oxidative phosphorylation. The respiratory chain contains 3 multisubunit complexes succinate dehydrogenase (complex II, CII), ubiquinol- cytochrome c oxidoreductase (cytochrome b-c1 complex, complex III, CIII) and cytochrome c oxidase (complex IV, CIV), that cooperate to transfer electrons derived from NADH and succinate to molecular oxygen, creating an electrochem
   1026..1091    +  CDS            3xFLAG: three tandem FLAG® epitope tags, followed by an enterokinase cleavage site
   1104..1610    +  CDS            avrBs3 (fragment): AVRB3_XANEU - Experimental evidence at protein level: Swiss-Prot protein existence level 1. Avirulence protein. Acts as a transcription factor in C.annuum plants. In susceptible plants lacking the Bs3 resistance gene induces expression of a number of genes, including genes homologous to a family of auxin-induced genes, alpha-expansin genes, pectate lyase, anthocyanidin glucoside rhamnosyl transferase and at least one transcription factor, UPA20. Their expression leads to plant hypertrophy in mesophyll cells, probably mainly mediated by UPA20 (PubMed:17962565). In resistant plants induces the h
   2997..3143    +  CDS            avrBs3 (fragment): AVRB3_XANEU - Experimental evidence at protein level: Swiss-Prot protein existence level 1. Avirulence protein. Acts as a transcription factor in C.annuum plants. In susceptible plants lacking the Bs3 resistance gene induces expression of a number of genes, including genes homologous to a family of auxin-induced genes, alpha-expansin genes, pectate lyase, anthocyanidin glucoside rhamnosyl transferase and at least one transcription factor, UPA20. Their expression leads to plant hypertrophy in mesophyll cells, probably mainly mediated by UPA20 (PubMed:17962565). In resistant plants induces the h
   3228..3476    +  CDS            UGI: UNGI_BPPB2 - Experimental evidence at protein level: Swiss-Prot protein existence level 1. This protein binds specifically and reversibly to the host uracil-DNA glycosylase, preventing removal of uracil residues from PBS2 DNA by the host uracil-excision repair system. From Bacillus phage PBS2 (Bacteriophage PBS2).
   3634..3655    +  promoter       SV40 promoter (fragment): SV40 enhancer and early promoter
   3676..4104    +  rep_origin     f1 ori (sequence partly withheld): f1 bacteriophage origin of replication; arrow indicates direction of (+) strand synthesis
   4118..4447    +  promoter       SV40 promoter: SV40 enhancer and early promoter
   4495..4542    +  promoter       EM7 promoter: synthetic bacterial promoter&nbsp
   4561..4959    +  CDS            BSD: blasticidin S deaminase; Aspergillus terreus BSD; confers resistance to blasticidin
   4960..4987    +  CDS            BleoR (fragment): antibiotic-binding protein; Sh ble from Streptoalloteichus hindustanus; confers resistance to bleomycin, phleomycin, and Zeocin™
   4997..5122    +  CDS            ble (fragment): BLE_KLEPN - Experimental evidence at protein level: Swiss-Prot protein existence level 1. Binding protein with a strong affinity to the bleomycin family of antibiotics. Binds to CL990; an antimitotic-antibiotic compound. From Klebsiella pneumoniae.
   5117..5238    +  polyA_signal   SV40 poly(A) signal: SV40 polyadenylation signal
   5311..5327    -  protein_bind   lac operator: The lac repressor binds to the lac operator to inhibit transcription in E. coli. This inhibition can be relieved by adding lactose or isopropyl-β-D-thiogalactopyranoside (IPTG). lac repressor encoded by lacI
   5335..5365    -  promoter       lac promoter: promoter for the E. coli lac operon
   5380..5401    -  protein_bind   CAP binding site: CAP binding activates transcription in the presence of cAMP. E. coli catabolite activator protein
   5414..5506    -  CDS            lacI (fragment): lac repressor; lacI; The lac repressor binds to the lac operator to inhibit transcription in E. coli. This inhibition can be relieved by adding lactose or isopropyl-β-D-thiogalactopyranoside (IPTG).
   5689..6277    -  rep_origin     ori: high-copy-number ColE1/pMB1/pBR322/pUC origin of replication
   6448..7308    -  CDS            AmpR: β-lactamase; bla; confers resistance to ampicillin, carbenicillin, and related antibiotics
   7309..1       -  promoter       AmpR promoter (across the origin): bla
>Addgene plasmid #221978 | ND4 DdCBE G1 | addgene full sequence | sequence record 438728 | Addgene NGS Result
GCACATTTCCCCGAAAAGTGCCACCTGACGTCGACGGATCGGGAGATCTCCCGATCCCCTATGGTGCACT
CTCAGTACAATCTGCTCTGATGCCGCATAGTTAAGCCAGTATCTGCTCCCTGCTTGTGTGTTGGAGGTCG
CTGAGTAGTGCGCGAGCAAAATTTAAGCTACAACAAGGCAAGGCTTGACCGACAATTGCATGAAGAATCT
GCTTAGGGTTAGGCGTTTTGCGCTGCTTCGCGATGTACGGGCCAGATATACGCGTTGACATTGATTATTG
ACTAGTTATTAATAGTAATCAATTACGGGGTCATTAGTTCATAGCCCATATATGGAGTTCCGCGTTACAT
AACTTACGGTAAATGGCCCGCCTGGCTGACCGCCCAACGACCCCCGCCCATTGACGTCAATAATGACGTA
TGTTCCCATAGTAACGCCAATAGGGACTTTCCATTGACGTCAATGGGTGGAGTATTTACGGTAAACTGCC
CACTTGGCAGTACATCAAGTGTATCATATGCCAAGTACGCCCCCTATTGACGTCAATGACGGTAAATGGC
CCGCCTGGCATTATGCCCAGTACATGACCTTATGGGACTTTCCTACTTGGCAGTACATCTACGTATTAGT
CATCGCTATTACCATGGTGATGCGGTTTTGGCAGTACATCAATGGGCGTGGATAGCGGTTTGACTCACGG
GGATTTCCAAGTCTCCACCCCATTGACGTCAATGGGAGTTTGTTTTGGCACCAAAATCAACGGGACTTTC
CAAAATGTCGTAACAACTCCGCCCCATTGACGCAAATGGGCGGTAGGCGTGTACGGTGGGAGGTCTATAT
AAGCAGAGCTCTCTGGCTAACTAGAGAACCCACTGCTTACTGGCTTATCGAAATTAATACGACTCACTAT
AGGGAGACCCAAGCTGGCTAGCACCATGGCCTCCGTTCTGACCCCGCTGCTGCTGCGTGGCCTGACCGGC
TCCGCTCGTCGTCTGCCAGTTCCGCGTGCGAAAATCCATTCCCTGGACTACAAAGACCATGACGGTGATT
ATAAAGATCATGACATCGATTACAAGGATGACGATGACAAGATGGACATCGCGGATCTGCGTACCCTGGG
TTACAGCCAGCAGCAGCAGGAGAAGATCAAGCCAAAGGTGCGCAGCACCGTGGCCCAGCACCATGAAGCT
CTGGTGGGTCACGGCTTCACCCACGCGCACATCGTGGCTCTGAGCCAGCACCCAGCCGCGCTGGGTACCG
TGGCCGTGAAATATCAGGACATGATTGCTGCCCTGCCAGAGGCTACCCATGAAGCGATTGTGGGTGTGGG
CAAGCAGTGGAGCGGTGCTCGTGCGCTGGAGGCCCTGCTGACCGTGGCCGGTGAACTGCGTGGCCCGCCG
CTGCAGCTGGATACCGGCCAGCTGCTGAAAATCGCGAAACGTGGCGGTGTGACCGCTGTGGAAGCTGTGC
ATGCCTGGCGTAATGCTCTGACCGGTGCCCCCCTGAACCTGACCCCGGACCAAGTGGTGGCTATCGCCAG
CCACGATGGCGGCAAGCAAGCGCTCGAAACGGTGCAGCGGCTGTTGCCGGTGCTGTGCCAGGACCATGGC
CTGACCCCGGACCAAGTGGTGGCTATCGCCAGCAACGGTGGCGGCAAGCAAGCGCTCGAAACGGTGCAGC
GGCTGTTGCCGGTGCTGTGCCAGGACCATGGCCTGACCCCGGACCAAGTGGTGGCTATCGCCAGCAACAT
TGGCGGCAAGCAAGCGCTCGAAACGGTGCAGCGGCTGTTGCCGGTGCTGTGCCAGGACCATGGCCTGACC
CCGGACCAAGTGGTGGCTATCGCCAGCAACAATGGCGGCAAGCAAGCGCTCGAAACGGTGCAGCGGCTGT
TGCCGGTGCTGTGCCAGGACCATGGCCTGACCCCGGACCAAGTGGTGGCTATCGCCAGCAACGGTGGCGG
CAAGCAAGCGCTCGAAACGGTGCAGCGGCTGTTGCCGGTGCTGTGCCAGGACCATGGCCTGACCCCGGAC
CAAGTGGTGGCTATCGCCAGCAACATTGGCGGCAAGCAAGCGCTCGAAACGGTGCAGCGGCTGTTGCCGG
TGCTGTGCCAGGACCATGGCCTGACCCCGGACCAAGTGGTGGCTATCGCCAGCAACATTGGCGGCAAGCA
AGCGCTCGAAACGGTGCAGCGGCTGTTGCCGGTGCTGTGCCAGGACCATGGCCTCACACCCGATCAGGTC
GTGGCTATCGCCAGCCACGATGGCGGCAAGCAAGCGCTCGAAACGGTGCAGCGGCTGTTGCCGGTGCTGT
GCCAGGACCATGGCCTGACTCCGGACCAAGTGGTGGCTATCGCCAGCCACGATGGCGGCAAGCAAGCGCT
CGAAACGGTGCAGCGGCTGTTGCCGGTGCTGTGCCAGGACCATGGCCTGACCCCGGACCAAGTGGTGGCT
ATCGCCAGCAACATTGGCGGCAAGCAAGCGCTCGAAACGGTGCAGCGGCTGTTGCCGGTGCTGTGCCAGG
ACCATGGCCTGACTCCGGACCAAGTGGTGGCTATCGCCAGCCACGATGGCGGCAAGCAAGCGCTCGAAAC
GGTGCAGCGGCTGTTGCCGGTGCTGTGCCAGGACCATGGCCTGACCCCGGACCAAGTGGTGGCTATCGCC
AGCAACAATGGCGGCAAGCAAGCGCTCGAAACGGTGCAGCGGCTGTTGCCGGTGCTGTGCCAGGACCATG
GCCTGACCCCGGACCAAGTGGTGGCTATCGCCAGCAACGGTGGCGGCAAGCAAGCGCTCGAAACGGTGCA
GCGGCTGTTGCCGGTGCTGTGCCAGGACCATGGCCTGACCCCGGACCAAGTGGTGGCTATCGCCAGCAAC
GGTGGCGGCAAGCAAGCGCTCGAAACGGTGCAGCGGCTGTTGCCGGTGCTGTGCCAGGACCATGGCCTGA
CCCCGGACCAAGTGGTGGCTATCGCCAGCCACGATGGCGGCAAGCAAGCGCTCGAAAGCATTGTGGCCCA
GCTGAGCCGGCCTGATCCGGCGTTGGCCGCGTTGACCAACGATCACCTGGTGGCCCTGGCCTGCCTGGGC
GGTCGTCCGGCCCTGGATGCGGTGAAGAAAGGCCTGGGTGGATCCGCCATTCCAGTGAAGCGCGGCGCTA
CCGGTGAAACCAAAGTGTTTACCGGTAACAGCAACAGCCCGAAGAGCCCGACCAAAGGCGGTTGCTCTGG
CGGCTCAACTAATCTGAGCGACATCATTGAGAAGGAGACTGGGAAACAGCTGGTCATTCAGGAGTCCATC
CTGATGCTGCCTGAGGAGGTGGAGGAAGTGATCGGCAACAAGCCAGAGTCTGACATCCTGGTGCACACCG
CCTACGACGAGTCCACAGATGAGAATGTGATGCTGCTGACCTCTGACGCCCCCGAGTATAAGCCTTGGGC
CCTGGTCATCCAGGATTCTAACGGCGAGAATAAGATCAAGATGCTGTGATAAGGGGTCTTTGTCCTCTGT
ACTGTCTCTCTCCTTGCCCCTAACCCAAAAAGCTTCATTTTTCTGTGTAGGCTGCACAAGAGCCTTGATT
GAAGATATATTCTTTCTGAACAGTATTTAAGGTTTCCAATAAAATGTACACCCCTCAGAACTTCTGAGGC
GGAAAGAACCAGCTGGGGCTCTAGGGGGTATCCCC
[124 nt withheld, positions 3676-3799]
C
[91 nt withheld, positions 3801-3891]
A
[49 nt withheld, positions 3893-3941]
CCTTTGACGTTGGAGTCCACGTTCTTT
[37 nt withheld, positions 3969-4005]
ACCCTATCTCGGTCTATTCTTTTGATTTATAAGGGATTTTGCCGATTTCGGCCTATTGGTTAAAAAATGA
GCTGATTTAACAAAAATTTAACGCGAATTAATTCTGTGGAATGTGTGTCAGTTAGGGTGTGGAAAGTCCC
CAGGCTCCCCAGCAGGCAGAAGTATGCAAAGCATGCATCTCAATTAGTCAGCAACCAGGTGTGGAAAGTC
CCCAGGCTCCCCAGCAGGCAGAAGTATGCAAAGCATGCATCTCAATTAGTCAGCAACCATAGTCCCGCCC
CTAACTCCGCCCATCCCGCCCCTAACTCCGCCCAGTTCCGCCCATTCTCCGCCCCATGGCTGACTAATTT
TTTTTATTTATGCAGAGGCCGAGGCCGCCTCTGCCTCTGAGCTATTCCAGAAGTAGTGAGGAGGCTTTTT
TGGAGGCCTAGGCTTTTGCAAAAAGCTCCCGGGAGCTTGTATATCCATTTTCGGATCTGATCAGCACGTG
TTGACAATTAATCATCGGCATAGTATATCGGCATAGTATAATACGACAAGGTGAGGAACTAAACCATGGC
CAAGCCTTTGTCTCAAGAAGAATCCACCCTCATTGAAAGAGCAACGGCTACAATCAACAGCATCCCCATC
TCTGAAGACTACAGCGTCGCCAGCGCAGCTCTCTCTAGCGACGGCCGCATCTTCACTGGTGTCAATGTAT
ATCATTTTACTGGGGGACCTTGTGCAGAACTCGTGGTGCTGGGCACTGCTGCTGCTGCGGCAGCTGGCAA
CCTGACTTGTATCGTCGCGATCGGAAATGAGAACAGGGGCATCTTGAGCCCCTGCGGACGGTGCCGACAG
GTGCTTCTCGATCTGCATCCTGGGATCAAAGCCATAGTGAAGGACAGTGATGGACAGCCGACGGCAGTTG
GGATTCGTGAATTGCTGCCCTCTGGTTATGTGTGGGAGGGCTAAGCACTTCGTGGCCGAGGAGCAGGACT
GACACGTGCTACGAGATTTCGATTCCACCGCCGCCTTCTATGAAAGGTTGGGCTTCGGAATCGTTTTCCG
GGACGCCGGCTGGATGATCCTCCAGCGCGGGGATCTCATGCTGGAGTTCTTCGCCCACCCCAACTTGTTT
ATTGCAGCTTATAATGGTTACAAATAAAGCAATAGCATCACAAATTTCACAAATAAAGCATTTTTTTCAC
TGCATTCTAGTTGTGGTTTGTCCAAACTCATCAATGTATCTTATCATGTCTGTATACCGTCGACCTCTAG
CTAGAGCTTGGCGTAATCATGGTCATAGCTGTTTCCTGTGTGAAATTGTTATCCGCTCACAATTCCACAC
AACATACGAGCCGGAAGCATAAAGTGTAAAGCCTGGGGTGCCTAATGAGTGAGCTAACTCACATTAATTG
CGTTGCGCTCACTGCCCGCTTTCCAGTCGGGAAACCTGTCGTGCCAGCTGCATTAATGAATCGGCCAACG
CGCGGGGAGAGGCGGTTTGCGTATTGGGCGCTCTTCCGCTTCCTCGCTCACTGACTCGCTGCGCTCGGTC
GTTCGGCTGCGGCGAGCGGTATCAGCTCACTCAAAGGCGGTAATACGGTTATCCACAGAATCAGGGGATA
ACGCAGGAAAGAACATGTGAGCAAAAGGCCAGCAAAAGGCCAGGAACCGTAAAAAGGCCGCGTTGCTGGC
GTTTTTCCATAGGCTCCGCCCCCCTGACGAGCATCACAAAAATCGACGCTCAAGTCAGAGGTGGCGAAAC
CCGACAGGACTATAAAGATACCAGGCGTTTCCCCCTGGAAGCTCCCTCGTGCGCTCTCCTGTTCCGACCC
TGCCGCTTACCGGATACCTGTCCGCCTTTCTCCCTTCGGGAAGCGTGGCGCTTTCTCATAGCTCACGCTG
TAGGTATCTCAGTTCGGTGTAGGTCGTTCGCTCCAAGCTGGGCTGTGTGCACGAACCCCCCGTTCAGCCC
GACCGCTGCGCCTTATCCGGTAACTATCGTCTTGAGTCCAACCCGGTAAGACACGACTTATCGCCACTGG
CAGCAGCCACTGGTAACAGGATTAGCAGAGCGAGGTATGTAGGCGGTGCTACAGAGTTCTTGAAGTGGTG
GCCTAACTACGGCTACACTAGAAGAACAGTATTTGGTATCTGCGCTCTGCTGAAGCCAGTTACCTTCGGA
AAAAGAGTTGGTAGCTCTTGATCCGGCAAACAAACCACCGCTGGTAGCGGTGGTTTTTTTGTTTGCAAGC
AGCAGATTACGCGCAGAAAAAAAGGATCTCAAGAAGATCCTTTGATCTTTTCTACGGGGTCTGACGCTCA
GTGGAACGAAAACTCACGTTAAGGGATTTTGGTCATGAGATTATCAAAAAGGATCTTCACCTAGATCCTT
TTAAATTAAAAATGAAGTTTTAAATCAATCTAAAGTATATATGAGTAAACTTGGTCTGACAGTTACCAAT
GCTTAATCAGTGAGGCACCTATCTCAGCGATCTGTCTATTTCGTTCATCCATAGTTGCCTGACTCCCCGT
CGTGTAGATAACTACGATACGGGAGGGCTTACCATCTGGCCCCAGTGCTGCAATGATACCGCGAGACCCA
CGCTCACCGGCTCCAGATTTATCAGCAATAAACCAGCCAGCCGGAAGGGCCGAGCGCAGAAGTGGTCCTG
CAACTTTATCCGCCTCCATCCAGTCTATTAATTGTTGCCGGGAAGCTAGAGTAAGTAGTTCGCCAGTTAA
TAGTTTGCGCAACGTTGTTGCCATTGCTACAGGCATCGTGGTGTCACGCTCGTCGTTTGGTATGGCTTCA
TTCAGCTCCGGTTCCCAACGATCAAGGCGAGTTACATGATCCCCCATGTTGTGCAAAAAAGCGGTTAGCT
CCTTCGGTCCTCCGATCGTTGTCAGAAGTAAGTTGGCCGCAGTGTTATCACTCATGGTTATGGCAGCACT
GCATAATTCTCTTACTGTCATGCCATCCGTAAGATGCTTTTCTGTGACTGGTGAGTACTCAACCAAGTCA
TTCTGAGAATAGTGTATGCGGCGACCGAGTTGCTCTTGCCCGGCGTCAATACGGGATAATACCGCGCCAC
ATAGCAGAACTTTAAAAGTGCTCATCATTGGAAAACGTTCTTCGGGGCGAAAACTCTCAAGGATCTTACC
GCTGTTGAGATCCAGTTCGATGTAACCCACTCGTGCACCCAACTGATCTTCAGCATCTTTTACTTTCACC
AGCGTTTCTGGGTGAGCAAAAACAGGAAGGCAAAATGCCGCAAAAAAGGGAATAAGGGCGACACGGAAAT
GTTGAATACTCATACTCTTCCTTTTTCAATATTATTGAAGCATTTATCAGGGTTATTGTCTCATGAGCGG
ATACATATTTGAATGTATTTAGAAAAATAAACAAATAGGGGTTCCGC
