>Addgene plasmid #221978 | ND4 DdCBE G1 | depositor partial sequence | sequence record 434663 | Partial
ATGGCCTCCGTTCTGACCCCGCTGCTGCTGCGTGGCCTGACCGGCTCCGCTCGTCGTCTGCCAGTTCCGC
GTGCGAAAATCCATTCCCTGGACTACAAAGACCATGACGGTGATTATAAAGATCATGACATCGATTACAA
GGATGACGATGACAAGATGGACATCGCGGATCTGCGTACCCTGGGTTACAGCCAGCAGCAGCAGGAGAAG
ATCAAGCCAAAGGTGCGCAGCACCGTGGCCCAGCACCATGAAGCTCTGGTGGGTCACGGCTTCACCCACG
CGCACATCGTGGCTCTGAGCCAGCACCCAGCCGCGCTGGGTACCGTGGCCGTGAAATATCAGGACATGAT
TGCTGCCCTGCCAGAGGCTACCCATGAAGCGATTGTGGGTGTGGGCAAGCAGTGGAGCGGTGCTCGTGCG
CTGGAGGCCCTGCTGACCGTGGCCGGTGAACTGCGTGGCCCGCCGCTGCAGCTGGATACCGGCCAGCTGC
TGAAAATCGCGAAACGTGGCGGTGTGACCGCTGTGGAAGCTGTGCATGCCTGGCGTAATGCTCTGACCGG
TGCCCCCCTGAACCTGACCCCGGACCAAGTGGTGGCTATCGCCAGCCACGATGGCGGCAAGCAAGCGCTC
GAAACGGTGCAGCGGCTGTTGCCGGTGCTGTGCCAGGACCATGGCCTGACCCCGGACCAAGTGGTGGCTA
TCGCCAGCAACGGTGGCGGCAAGCAAGCGCTCGAAACGGTGCAGCGGCTGTTGCCGGTGCTGTGCCAGGA
CCATGGCCTGACCCCGGACCAAGTGGTGGCTATCGCCAGCAACATTGGCGGCAAGCAAGCGCTCGAAACG
GTGCAGCGGCTGTTGCCGGTGCTGTGCCAGGACCATGGCCTGACCCCGGACCAAGTGGTGGCTATCGCCA
GCAACAATGGCGGCAAGCAAGCGCTCGAAACGGTGCAGCGGCTGTTGCCGGTGCTGTGCCAGGACCATGG
CCTGACCCCGGACCAAGTGGTGGCTATCGCCAGCAACGGTGGCGGCAAGCAAGCGCTCGAAACGGTGCAG
CGGCTGTTGCCGGTGCTGTGCCAGGACCATGGCCTGACCCCGGACCAAGTGGTGGCTATCGCCAGCAACA
TTGGCGGCAAGCAAGCGCTCGAAACGGTGCAGCGGCTGTTGCCGGTGCTGTGCCAGGACCATGGCCTGAC
CCCGGACCAAGTGGTGGCTATCGCCAGCAACATTGGCGGCAAGCAAGCGCTCGAAACGGTGCAGCGGCTG
TTGCCGGTGCTGTGCCAGGACCATGGCCTCACACCCGATCAGGTCGTGGCTATCGCCAGCCACGATGGCG
GCAAGCAAGCGCTCGAAACGGTGCAGCGGCTGTTGCCGGTGCTGTGCCAGGACCATGGCCTGACTCCGGA
CCAAGTGGTGGCTATCGCCAGCCACGATGGCGGCAAGCAAGCGCTCGAAACGGTGCAGCGGCTGTTGCCG
GTGCTGTGCCAGGACCATGGCCTGACCCCGGACCAAGTGGTGGCTATCGCCAGCAACATTGGCGGCAAGC
AAGCGCTCGAAACGGTGCAGCGGCTGTTGCCGGTGCTGTGCCAGGACCATGGCCTGACTCCGGACCAAGT
GGTGGCTATCGCCAGCCACGATGGCGGCAAGCAAGCGCTCGAAACGGTGCAGCGGCTGTTGCCGGTGCTG
TGCCAGGACCATGGCCTGACCCCGGACCAAGTGGTGGCTATCGCCAGCAACAATGGCGGCAAGCAAGCGC
TCGAAACGGTGCAGCGGCTGTTGCCGGTGCTGTGCCAGGACCATGGCCTGACCCCGGACCAAGTGGTGGC
TATCGCCAGCAACGGTGGCGGCAAGCAAGCGCTCGAAACGGTGCAGCGGCTGTTGCCGGTGCTGTGCCAG
GACCATGGCCTGACCCCGGACCAAGTGGTGGCTATCGCCAGCAACGGTGGCGGCAAGCAAGCGCTCGAAA
CGGTGCAGCGGCTGTTGCCGGTGCTGTGCCAGGACCATGGCCTGACCCCGGACCAAGTGGTGGCTATCGC
CAGCCACGATGGCGGCAAGCAAGCGCTCGAAAGCATTGTGGCCCAGCTGAGCCGGCCTGATCCGGCGTTG
GCCGCGTTGACCAACGATCACCTGGTGGCCCTGGCCTGCCTGGGCGGTCGTCCGGCCCTGGATGCGGTGA
AGAAAGGCCTGGGTGGATCCGCCATTCCAGTGAAGCGCGGCGCTACCGGTGAAACCAAAGTGTTTACCGG
TAACAGCAACAGCCCGAAGAGCCCGACCAAAGGCGGTTGCTCTGGCGGCTCAACTAATCTGAGCGACATC
ATTGAGAAGGAGACTGGGAAACAGCTGGTCATTCAGGAGTCCATCCTGATGCTGCCTGAGGAGGTGGAGG
AAGTGATCGGCAACAAGCCAGAGTCTGACATCCTGGTGCACACCGCCTACGACGAGTCCACAGATGAGAA
TGTGATGCTGCTGACCTCTGACGCCCCCGAGTATAAGCCTTGGGCCCTGGTCATCCAGGATTCTAACGGC
GAGAATAAGATCAAGATGCTGTGATAAGGGGTCTTTGTCCTCTGTACTGTCTCTCTCCTTGCCCCTAACC
CAAAAAGCTTCATTTTTCTGTGTAGGCTGCACAAGAGCCTTGATTGAAGATATATTCTTTCTGAACAGTA
TTTAAGGTTTCCAATAAAATGTACACCCCTCAGAA
